>Addgene plasmid #191071 | pEY75 | addgene full sequence | sequence record 375979 | Addgene NGS Result
TCACACAGGAAACAGCTATGACCATGATTACGCCAAGCTGTAAGTTTAAACATGATCTTACTAACTAACT
ATTCTCATTTAAATTTTCAGAGCTTAAAAATGGCTGAAATCACTCACAACGATGGATACGCTAACAACTT
GGAAATGAAATAAGCTTGCATGCCTGCAGACGCCAGAAGATTCCCACAGACAACGGGAGTTTGAGTAAAT
TTAAAACTGATGTTTCTTCTACAATCTCCTCCTTATATAGCCATCTGATATGACCTTTCACGTAAAGGTC
GCAAAGGTTGTTTCACGCTTTATTGATAGTTCATTTGTATGTATTCTTTCGATCATAAAGTTCCTTTGTT
ATTGTAGAAGTGTGGCCATGTTGAAGTTGCTTGCAGATTAGTTTCATGAGTTGTGTTGCATGGTGGAGTG
TGCCGAGTGTCATAAGCCGTTGATATAGTTTTTTAAAAATATTTTTGACAGTAGTTAGCCGAGAACAGGA
GAGGTTCATCCTATCCGTATTTGCGCCAACAATGAAAGCATTGTGATGATTTATTAAGAAAAAAGCAAAT
TTAGATACAGTTTTTGATATATCCGTTTTGTTCAATATGTTTGCCAATTTACATATGAACATAAATCGTA
AATAAATATTTTTTCTTTCCTACTAACATAATCAAAATGATTCTATTCATATTTTTATTTTCTTCATATC
AAATCCTTTTCACTAATACCTTTTCAATCCATGGCTCAACTCATCGGCTCATTTCTCTCATTTCTCCACA
TGCACCTGCGTCACCAAATATAATCACTCGTGTATTTTCCAAAATCATCTTCGTACCTATTTCCTTTTTC
AACCCAATAGTTGAGTGTTTTCTTGATAACCTTCATTAATTTTAAGAAGACTATCTAATTTTAGGAAGAA
TATATAGAAAATATACGGATTCCAATGGCTTCTTTAATCTAAATAAGGCTTTATTCTTGGGAGGGAGAAA
CCCGGGATTGGCCAAAGGACCCAAAGGTATGTTTCGAATGATACTAACATAACATAGAACATTTTCAGGA
GGACCCTTGCTTGGAGGGTACCGAGCTCAGAAAAAATGACCGCTCCAAAGAAGAAGCGCAAGGTTCCAGT
CGAGAAGATGACTGCCCCAAAAAAGAAACGTAAGGTCCCGCGGATGTCAGAGCTTATTAAGGAGAATATG
CATATGAAACTGTACATGGAAGGAACCGTGGACAACCATCACTTTAAGTGCACTTCGGAGGGGGAAGGCA
AACCGTACGAGGGCACCCAGACCATGCGAATCAAGGTGGTCGAGGGAGGCCCACTGCCCTTCGCCTTCGA
CATTCTGGTAAGTTTAAACATATATATACTAACTAACCCTGATTATTTAAATTTTCAGGCTACTAGCTTC
CTGTACGGCAGCAAGACTTTTATTAATCACACCCAGGGCATCCCGGACTTCTTCAAACAGTCGTTCCCTG
AGGGCTTCACATGGGAGCGTGTGACCACATACGAAGACGGTGGCGTTCTCACCGCTACCCAGGACACCAG
CCTCCAGGACGGTTGCCTCATATATAATGTGGTAAGTTTAAACAGTTCGGTACTAACTAACCATACATAT
TTAAATTTTCAGAAGATCCGGGGAGTAAACTTCACATCCAATGGTCCGGTTATGCAGAAGAAAACACTCG
GCTGGGAGGCCTTCACCGAGACGCTGTATCCGGCTGACGGAGGCCTGGAAGGTCGAAACGACATGGCCCT
GAAGCTCGTCGGCGGTAGCCATCTCATCGCAAACGCTAAGACCACATATAGATCCAAGAAACCGGTAAGT
TTAAACATGATTTTACTAACTAACTAATCTGATTTAAATTTTCAGGCTAAGAACCTTAAAATGCCGGGAG
TCTACTATGTTGACTACAGACTGGAACGGATCAAGGAGGCCAACAACGAGACCTACGTCGAGCAGCACGA
GGTTGCAGTTGCCAGATACTGCGACCTCCCGAGCAAACTGGGTCACAAGCTTAATCCTAGGATACCGGTG
GGTGAAGACCCACCAAAGCCATCTGCCAAGGGAGCCAAGAAGGCCGCCAAGACCGTTACGAAGCCAAAGG
ACGGAAAGAAGAGACGTCATGCCCGTAAGGAATCATACTCCGTCTACATCTACCGTGTCCTCAAGCAAGT
TCATCCAGACACTGGAGTTTCCTCCAAAGCCATGTCTATCATGAACTCTTTTGTCAACGATGTCTTCGAG
CGTATTGCTGCTGAAGCATCCCGTCTTGCTCACTACAACAAGCGTTCCACAATCTCATCCCGCGAAATTC
AGACCGCTGTCCGTCTGATCCTTCCAGGAGAGCTTGCCAAGCACGCCGTGTCTGAGGGAACCAAGGCCGT
TACCAAGTACACTTCCAGCAAGTAGGAATTCCAACTGAGCGCCGGTCGCTACCATTACCAACTTGTCTGG
TGTCAAAAATAATAGGGGCCGCTGTCATCAGAGTAAGTTTAAACTGAGTTCTACTAACTAACGAGTAATA
TTTAAATTTTCAGCATCTCGCGCCCGTGCCTCTGACTTCTAAGTCCAATTACTCTTCAACATCCCTACAT
GCTCTTTCTCCCTGTGCTCCCACCCCCTATTTTTGTTATTATCAAAAAACTTCTCTTAATTTCTTTGTTT
TTTAGCTTCTTTTAAGTCACCTCTAACAATGAAATTGTGTAGATTCAAAAATAGAATTAATTCGTAATAA
AAAGTCGAAAAAAATTGTGCTCCCTCCCCCCATTAATAATAATTCTATCCCAAAATCTACACAATGTTCT
GTGTACACTTCTTATGTTTTTTACTTCTGATAAATTTTTTTGAAACATCATAGAAAAAACCGCACACAAA
ATACCTTATCATATGTTACGTTTCAGTTTATGACCGCAATTTTTATTTCTTCGCACGTCTGGGCCTCTCA
TGACGTCAAATCATGCTCATCGTGAAAAAGTTTTGGAGTATTTTTGGAATTTTTCAATCAAGTGAAAGTT
TATGAAATTAATTTTCCTGCTTTTGCTTTTTGGGGTTTCCCCTATTGTTTGTCAAGATTTCGAGGACGGC
GTTTTTCTTGCTAAAATCACAAGTATTGATGAGCACGATGCAAGAAAGATCGGAAGAAGGTTTGGGTTTG
AGGCTCAGTGGAAGGTGAGTAGAAGTTGATAATTTGAAAGTGGAGTAGTGTCTATGGGGTTTTTGCCTTA
AATGACAGAATACATTCCCAATATACCAAACATAACTGTTTCCTACTAGTCGGCCGTACGGGCCCTTTCG
TCTCGCGCGTTTCGGTGATGACGGTGAAAACCTCTGACACATGCAGCTCCCGGAGACGGTCACAGCTTGT
CTGTAAGCGGATGCCGGGAGCAGACAAGCCCGTCAGGGCGCGTCAGCGGGTGTTGGCGGGTGTCGGGGCT
GGCTTAACTATGCGGCATCAGAGCAGATTGTACTGAGAGTGCACCATATGCGGTGTGAAATACCGCACAG
ATGCGTAAGGAGAAAATACCGCATCAGGCGGCCTTAAGGGCCTCGTGATACGCCTATTTTTATAGGTTAA
TGTCATGATAATAATGGTTTCTTAGACGTCAGGTGGCACTTTTCGGGGAAATGTGCGCGGAACCCCTATT
TGTTTATTTTTCTAAATACATTCAAATATGTATCCGCTCATGAGACAATAACCCTGATAAATGCTTCAAT
AATATTGAAAAAGGAAGAGTATGAGTATTCAACATTTCCGTGTCGCCCTTATTCCCTTTTTTGCGGCATT
TTGCCTTCCTGTTTTTGCTCACCCAGAAACGCTGGTGAAAGTAAAAGATGCTGAAGATCAGTTGGGTGCA
CGAGTGGGTTACATCGAACTGGATCTCAACAGCGGTAAGATCCTTGAGAGTTTTCGCCCCGAAGAACGTT
TTCCAATGATGAGCACTTTTAAAGTTCTGCTATGTGGCGCGGTATTATCCCGTATTGACGCCGGGCAAGA
GCAACTCGGTCGCCGCATACACTATTCTCAGAATGACTTGGTTGAGTACTCACCAGTCACAGAAAAGCAT
CTTACGGATGGCATGACAGTAAGAGAATTATGCAGTGCTGCCATAACCATGAGTGATAACACTGCGGCCA
ACTTACTTCTGACAACGATCGGAGGACCGAAGGAGCTAACCGCTTTTTTGCACAACATGGGGGATCATGT
AACTCGCCTTGATCGTTGGGAACCGGAGCTGAATGAAGCCATACCAAACGACGAGCGTGACACCACGATG
CCTGTAGCAATGGCAACAACGTTGCGCAAACTATTAACTGGCGAACTACTTACTCTAGCTTCCCGGCAAC
AATTAATAGACTGGATGGAGGCGGATAAAGTTGCAGGACCACTTCTGCGCTCGGCCCTTCCGGCTGGCTG
GTTTATTGCTGATAAATCTGGAGCCGGTGAGCGTGGGTCTCGCGGTATCATTGCAGCACTGGGGCCAGAT
GGTAAGCCCTCCCGTATCGTAGTTATCTACACGACGGGGAGTCAGGCAACTATGGATGAACGAAATAGAC
AGATCGCTGAGATAGGTGCCTCACTGATTAAGCATTGGTAACTGTCAGACCAAGTTTACTCATATATACT
TTAGATTGATTTAAAACTTCATTTTTAATTTAAAAGGATCTAGGTGAAGATCCTTTTTGATAATCTCATG
ACCAAAATCCCTTAACGTGAGTTTTCGTTCCACTGAGCGTCAGACCCCGTAGAAAAGATCAAAGGATCTT
CTTGAGATCCTTTTTTTCTGCGCGTAATCTGCTGCTTGCAAACAAAAAAACCACCGCTACCAGCGGTGGT
TTGTTTGCCGGATCAAGAGCTACCAACTCTTTTTCCGAAGGTAACTGGCTTCAGCAGAGCGCAGATACCA
AATACTGTTCTTCTAGTGTAGCCGTAGTTAGGCCACCACTTCAAGAACTCTGTAGCACCGCCTACATACC
TCGCTCTGCTAATCCTGTTACCAGTGGCTGCTGCCAGTGGCGATAAGTCGTGTCTTACCGGGTTGGACTC
AAGACGATAGTTACCGGATAAGGCGCAGCGGTCGGGCTGAACGGGGGGTTCGTGCACACAGCCCAGCTTG
GAGCGAACGACCTACACCGAACTGAGATACCTACAGCGTGAGCTATGAGAAAGCGCCACGCTTCCCGAAG
GGAGAAAGGCGGACAGGTATCCGGTAAGCGGCAGGGTCGGAACAGGAGAGCGCACGAGGGAGCTTCCAGG
GGGAAACGCCTGGTATCTTTATAGTCCTGTCGGGTTTCGCCACCTCTGACTTGAGCGTCGATTTTTGTGA
TGCTCGTCAGGGGGGCGGAGCCTATGGAAAAACGCCAGCAACGCGGCCTTTTTACGGTTCCTGGCCTTTT
GCTGGCCTTTTGCTCACATGTTCTTTCCTGCGTTATCCCCTGATTCTGTGGATAACCGTATTACCGCCTT
TGAGTGAGCTGATACCGCTCGCCGCAGCCGAACGACCGAGCGCAGCGAGTCAGTGAGCGAGGAAGCGGAA
GAGCGCCCAATACGCAAACCGCCTCTCCCCGCGCGTTGGCCGATTCATTAATGCAGCTGGCACGACAGGT
TTCCCGACTGGAAAGCGGGCAGTGAGCGCAACGCAATTAATGTGAGTTAGCTCACTCATTAGGCACCCCA
GGCTTTACACTTTATGCTTCCGGCTCGTATGTTGTGTGGAATTGTGAGCGGATAACAATT
Features (pLannotate 1.2.2; 13 found; start..end, strand, type, name):
    152..169     -  misc_feature   MCS (fragment): pUC18/19 multiple cloning site
   1170..2015    +  CDS            mTagBFP2: mTagBFP2 is a basic (constitutively fluorescent) blue fluorescent protein published in 2011, derived from Entacmaea quadricolor. It is reported to be a very rapidly-maturing monomer with very low acid sensitivity.
   2040..2402    +  CDS            his-11: H2B1_CAEEL - Experimental evidence at protein level: Swiss-Prot protein existence level 1. Core component of nucleosome. Nucleosomes wrap and compact DNA into chromatin, limiting DNA accessibility to the cellular machineries which require DNA as a template. Histones thereby play a central role in transcription regulation, DNA repair, DNA replication and chromosomal stability. DNA accessibility is regulated via a complex set of post-translational modifications of histones, also called histone code, and nucleosome remodeling. From Caenorhabditis elegans.
   3012..3164    +  CDS            aex-5 (fragment): AEX5_CAEEL - Also known as kpc-3 From Caenorhabditis elegans.
   3292..3327    +  CDS            rop (fragment): Rop protein, which maintains plasmids at low copy number; rop
   3429..3528    +  misc_feature   bom (fragment): basis of mobility region from pBR322
   3626..3730    +  promoter       AmpR promoter: bla
   3731..4591    +  CDS            AmpR: β-lactamase; bla; confers resistance to ampicillin, carbenicillin, and related antibiotics
   4762..5350    +  rep_origin     ori: high-copy-number ColE1/pMB1/pBR322/pUC origin of replication
   5533..5625    +  CDS            lacI (fragment): lac repressor; lacI; The lac repressor binds to the lac operator to inhibit transcription in E. coli. This inhibition can be relieved by adding lactose or isopropyl-β-D-thiogalactopyranoside (IPTG).
   5638..5659    +  protein_bind   CAP binding site: CAP binding activates transcription in the presence of cAMP. E. coli catabolite activator protein
   5674..5704    +  promoter       lac promoter: promoter for the E. coli lac operon
   5712..5728    +  protein_bind   lac operator: The lac repressor binds to the lac operator to inhibit transcription in E. coli. This inhibition can be relieved by adding lactose or isopropyl-β-D-thiogalactopyranoside (IPTG). lac repressor encoded by lacI
