[The description below was written by a language model from this plasmid's Addgene catalogue record and pLannotate feature annotations shown in this document.]
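Description:
pEY75 is a C. elegans expression plasmid built on the pPD95.62 worm-expression backbone and assembled by Gibson cloning. It serves as a transcriptional reporter for cng-3, one of the neural reporters generated for the NeuroPAL multicolor atlas for whole-brain neuronal identification. In E. coli it is maintained through a high-copy ColE1/pUC-type origin and selected with ampicillin via the β-lactamase gene under its own promoter. Short remnants of rop, the pBR322 bom region, lacI, and the lac promoter/operator with a CAP binding site are backbone leftovers from the cloning vector lineage and play no part in reporter function.

The payload is a fusion of the blue fluorescent protein mTagBFP2 to the C. elegans histone H2B gene his-11. The two coding sequences lie close together on the same strand, and tethering the fluorophore to chromatin concentrates the signal in the nucleus, which makes individual neurons easier to separate and identify in densely packed tissue. The catalogue lists cng-3 as the insert and describes the plasmid as a cng-3 reporter, so cng-3 regulatory sequence presumably occupies the roughly one-kilobase unannotated stretch between the polylinker fragment and the start of mTagBFP2. The feature table does not annotate this promoter, however, and its exact extent is not stated. A short match to aex-5 downstream of the histone sequence probably reflects worm genomic sequence carried in the backbone's 3' region rather than an intended coding element, and no 3' UTR is explicitly annotated. The record refers to the NeuroPAL publication for the neurons in which the reporter is expressed.
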