Addgene plasmid #191071: pEY75
Purpose: cng-3 fluorescent neural reporter driving nuclear mTagBFP2 expression (refer to NeuroPAL paper for expression)
Depositing lab: Oliver Hobert & Eviatar Yemini. Depositing organization: Columbia University. Publication: NeuroPAL: A Multicolor Atlas for Whole-Brain Neuronal Identification in C. elegans. Yemini E, Lin A, Nejatbakhsh A, Varol E, Sun R, Mena GE, Samuel ADT, Paninski L, Venkatachalam V, Hobert O. Cell. 2021 Jan 7;184(1):272-288.e11. doi: 10.1016/j.cell.2020.12.012. Epub 2020 Dec 29. PubMed 33378642.
Backbone
  Vector backbone: pPD95.62
  Vector type: Worm Expression
Growth in bacteria
  Bacterial resistance: Ampicillin, 100 μg/mL
  Growth temperature: 37°C
  Growth strain: DH5alpha
  Copy number: Unknown
Gene/Insert
  Gene/Insert name: cng-3
  Species: C. elegans (nematode)
  Mutation: None
  Entrez Gene: cng-3 (a.k.a. CELE_F38E11.12)
  Cloning method: Gibson Cloning
Terms and licenses: Academic/Nonprofit Terms; Industry Terms: Not Available to Industry
How to cite: pEY75 was a gift from Oliver Hobert & Eviatar Yemini (Addgene plasmid # 191071 ; http://n2t.net/addgene:191071 ; RRID:Addgene_191071)
